>Addgene plasmid #199071 | pGLDV_42 [21o1G] | addgene full sequence | sequence record 398501 | Addgene NGS Result
GGCGCAGGAACACTGCCAGCGCATCAACAATATTTTCACCTGAATCAGGATATTCTTCTAATACCTGGAA
TGCTGTTTTCCCGGGGATCGCAGTGGTGAGTAACCATGCATCATCAGGAGTACGGATAAAATGCTTGATG
GTCGGAAGAGGCATAAATTCCGTCAGCCAGTTTAGTCTGACCATCTCATCTGTAACATCATTGGCAACGC
TACCTTTGCCATGTTTCAGAAACAACTCTGGCGCATCGGGCTTCCCATACAATCGATAGATTGTCGCACC
TGATTGCCCGACATTATCGCGAGCCCATTTATACCCATATAAATCAGCATCCATGTTGGAATTTAATCGC
GGCCTCGAGCAAGACGTTTCCCGTTGAATATGGCTCATAACACCCCTTGTATTACTGTTTATGTAAGCAG
ACAGTTTTATTGTTCATGATGATATATTTTTATCTTGTGCAATGTAACATCAGAGATTTTGAGACACAAC
GTGGCTTTCCCCCGCCGCTCTAGAACTAGTGGATCCAAATAAAACGAAAGGCTCAGTCGAAAGACTGGGC
CTTTCGTTTTATCTGTTGTTTGTCGCATTATACGAGACGTCCAGGTTGGGATACCTGAAACAAAACCCAT
CGTACGGCCAAGGAAGTCTCCAATAACTGTGATCCACCACAAGCGCCAGGGTTTTCCCAGTCACGACGTT
GTAAAACGACGGCCAGTCATGCATAATCCGCACGCATCTGGAATAAGGAAGTGCCATTCCGCCTGACCTT
AGCGTGCGAACAGCACGCTATTGTTGTATCATTACTCGCATCCATTCTCAGGCTGTCTCGTCTCGTCTCC
GAGCTCTTCAATGAGGAGTGAGACCGAAAGTGAAACGTGATTTCATGCGTCATTTTGAACATTTTGTAAA
TCTTATTTAATAATGTGTGCGGCAATTCACATTTAATTTATGAATGTTTTCTTAACATCGCGGCAACTCA
AGAAACGGCAGGTTCGGATCTTAGCTACTAGAGAAAGAGGAGAAATACTAGATGCGTAAAGGCGAAGAAC
TGTTCACTGGTGTCGTCCCTATTCTGGTGGAACTGGATGGTGATGTCAACGGTCATAAGTTTTCCGTGCG
TGGCGAGGGTGAAGGTGACGCAACTAATGGTAAACTGACGCTGAAGTTCATCTGTACTACTGGTAAACTG
CCGGTTCCTTGGCCGACTCTGGTAACGACGCTGACTTATGGTGTTCAGTGCTTTGCTCGTTATCCGGACC
ATATGAAGCAGCATGACTTCTTCAAGTCCGCCATGCCGGAAGGCTATGTGCAGGAACGCACGATTTCCTT
TAAGGATGACGGCACGTACAAAACGCGTGCGGAAGTGAAATTTGAAGGCGATACCCTGGTAAACCGCATT
GAGCTGAAAGGCATTGACTTTAAAGAGGACGGCAATATCCTGGGCCATAAGCTGGAATACAATTTTAACA
GCCACAATGTTTACATCACCGCCGATAAACAAAAAAATGGCATTAAAGCGAATTTTAAAATTCGCCACAA
CGTGGAGGATGGCAGCGTGCAGCTGGCTGATCACTACCAGCAAAACACTCCAATCGGTGATGGTCCTGTT
CTGCTGCCAGACAATCACTATCTGAGCACGCAAAGCGTTCTGTCTAAAGATCCGAACGAGAAACGCGATC
ATATGGTTCTGCTGGAGTTCGTAACCGCAGCGGGCATCACGCATGGTATGGATGAACTGTACAAATGATT
CAGCCAAAAAACTTAAGACCGCCGGTCTTGTCCACTACCTTGCAGTAATGCGGTGGACAGGATCGGCGGT
TTTCTTTTCTCTTCTCAAGGTCTCACGCTAGCATGAAGAGCACCCCAGGATACATAGATTACCACAACTC
CGAGCCCTTCCACCTAGCGTGCTAACCACGCACGCTATTGTTGTATAGGCTAGGTGGAGGCTCAGTGATG
ATAAGTCTGCGATGGTGGATGCATGTGTCATGGTCATAGCTGTTTCCTGTGTGAAATTGTTATCCGCTCA
GAGGGCACAATCCTATTCCGCGCTATCCGACAATCTCCAAGACATTAGGTGGAGTTCAGTTCGGCGTATG
GCATATGTCGCTGGAAAGAACATGTGAGCAAAAGGCCAGCAAAAGGCCAGGAACCGTAAAAAGGCCGCGT
TGCTGGCGTTACAGCTGGGCGCGCCCCATGTCAGCCGTTAAGTGTTCCTGTGTCACTCAAAATTGCTTTG
AGAGGCTCTAAGGGCTTCTCAGTGCGTTACATCCCTGGCTTGTTGTCCACAACCGTTAAACCTTAAAGGC
TTTAAAAGCCTTATATATTCTTTTTTTTCTTATAAAACTTAAAACCTTAGAGGCTATTTAAGTTGCTGAT
TTATATTAATTTTATTGTTCAAACATGAGAGCTTAGTACGTGAAACATGAGAGCTTAGTACGTTAGCCAT
GAGAGCTTAGTACGTTAGCCATGAGGGTTTAGTTCGTTAAACATGAGAGCTTAGTACGTTAAACATGAGA
GCTTAGTACGTGAAACATGAGAGCTTAGTACGTACTATCAACAGGTTGAACTGCTGATCTTCAGATCGGC
GCGCCGGCCGGCCGAAGATCCTTTGATCTTTTCTACGGGGTCTGACGCTCTATTCAACAAAGCCGCCGTC
CCGTCAAGTCAGCGTAAATGGGTAGGGGGCTTCAAATCGTCCGCTCTGCCAGTGTTACAACCAATTAACA
AATTCTGATTAGAAAAACTCATCGAGCATCAAATGAAACTGCAATTTATTCATATCAGGATTATCAATAC
CATATTTTTGAAAAAGCCGTTTCTGTAATGAAGGAGAAAACTCACCGAGGCAGTTCCATAGGATGGCAAG
ATCCTGGTATCGGTCTGCGATTCCGACTCGTCCAACATCAATACAACCTATTAATTTCCCCTCGTCAAAA
ATAAGGTTATCAAGTGAGAAATCACCATGAGTGACGACTGAATCCGGTGAGAATGGCAAAAGCTTATGCA
TTTCTTTCCAGACTTGTTCAACAGGCCAGCCATTACGCTCGTCATCAAAATCACTCGCATCAACCAAACC
GTTATTCATTCGTGATTGCGCCTGAGCGAGACGAAATACGCGATCGCTGTTAAAAGGACAATTACAAACA
GGAATCGAATGCAACC
Features (pLannotate 1.2.2; 6 found; start..end, strand, type, name):
    504..526     +  misc_feature   MCS (fragment): pBluescript multiple cloning site
    526..572     +  terminator     rrnB T1 terminator: transcription terminator T1 from the E. coli rrnB gene
    674..717     -  CDS            lacZα (fragment): LacZα fragment of β-galactosidase; lacZ fragment
   1032..1745    +  CDS            superfolder GFP: GFP variant that folds robustly even when fused to poorly folded proteins (Pédelacq et al., 2006)
   2199..2587    -  rep_origin     R6K γ ori: γ replication origin from E. coli plasmid R6K; requires the R6K initiator protein pi for replication
   2739..388     -  CDS            KanR (across the origin): aminoglycoside phosphotransferase; aph(3')-Ia; confers resistance to kanamycin in bacteria or G418 (Geneticin®) in eukaryotes
