[The description below was written by a language model from this plasmid's Addgene catalogue record and pLannotate feature annotations shown in this document.]
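Description:
pGLDV_42 [21o1G] is a small (about 3.2 kb) empty synthetic-biology backbone that serves as an acceptor vector for "Odd" level assemblies in a hierarchical, alternating odd/even cloning scheme. The record notes that part of the plasmid derives from an earlier published assembly toolkit, which fits this type of recursive assembly design, although the specific restriction enzymes and overhangs flanking the cloning site are not stated. No insert is present. In its place the vector carries a superfolder GFP dropout cassette, so colonies retaining the parental vector are fluorescent, while those in which an assembled fragment has replaced the cassette are not. The promoter driving the reporter is not annotated. The depositor comments indicate that its expression is glucose-repressible and that unrepressed expression can select for escape mutants. Those comments call the dropout "sfYFP", whereas the purpose field and the sequence annotation both identify it as sfGFP.

Replication relies on the R6K γ origin, which functions only when the pi initiator protein is supplied in trans. The plasmid therefore has to be maintained in a pir-expressing E. coli host, and the recorded pir-116 strain gives high copy number. Selection is by kanamycin through an aph(3')-Ia resistance gene, which spans the numbering origin of the circular sequence. Other annotated elements are an rrnB T1 transcription terminator, which probably insulates the cloning region, plus short remnants of a pBluescript-type multiple cloning site and lacZα that appear to be leftovers from earlier vectors. Because the conditional origin does not replicate in hosts lacking pi, the backbone suits the associated work on identifying functional origins of replication in non-model bacteria, where any replication in the target organism must come from the assembled parts.
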