Addgene plasmid #199071: pGLDV_42 [21o1G]
Purpose: (Empty Backbone) Odd assembly vector with sfGFP dropout for Odd level assemblies
Depositing lab: Charlie Gilbert & Nili Ostrov & Cultivarium Tools. Depositing organization: Cultivarium, Convergent Research. Publication: A scalable framework for high-throughput identification of functional origins of replication in non-model bacteria. Gilbert C, Brumwell SL, Crits-Christoph A, Kang SC, Martin-Moldes Z, Alsharif W, Esmurria A, Nguyen M-A, Lee HH, Ostrov N. bioRxiv 2023.05.19.541510 10.1101/2023.05.19.541510.
Backbone
  Vector backbone: n/a
  Vector type: Synthetic Biology
Growth in bacteria
  Bacterial resistance: Kanamycin, 50 μg/mL
  Growth temperature: 37°C
  Growth strain: E. coli pir-116
  Growth instructions: Supplement LB growth medium with 2% glucose (w/v)
  Copy number: High Copy
Gene/Insert
  Gene/Insert name: None
Resource information
  A portion of this plasmid was derived from a plasmid made by: Jim Haseloff (Pollak et al. 2018 https://doi.org/10.1111/nph.15625)
Terms and licenses: Academic/Nonprofit Terms; Industry Terms: Not Available to Industry
Depositor comments: For standard propagation, supplement LB growth medium with 2% glucose (w/v) to repress sfYFP dropout expression, otherwise escape mutants may arise.
How to cite: pGLDV_42 [21o1G] was a gift from Charlie Gilbert & Nili Ostrov & Cultivarium Tools (Addgene plasmid # 199071 ; http://n2t.net/addgene:199071 ; RRID:Addgene_199071)
